Addgene plasmid #147212: pAc5.1A-DmXRN1-Q1346P-dsRNAres-V5His6_P
Purpose: Insect Expression of DmXRN1-Q1346P-dsRNAres
Depositing lab: Elisa Izaurralde. Depositing organization: Max Planck Institute for Developmental Biology. Publication: A direct interaction between DCP1 and XRN1 couples mRNA decapping to 5' exonucleolytic degradation. Braun JE, Truffault V, Boland A, Huntzinger E, Chang CT, Haas G, Weichenrieder O, Coles M, Izaurralde E. Nat Struct Mol Biol. 2012 Dec;19(12):1324-31. doi: 10.1038/nsmb.2413. Epub 2012 Nov 11. PubMed 23142987.
Backbone
  Vector backbone: Unknown
  Vector type: Insect Expression
Growth in bacteria
  Bacterial resistance: Ampicillin, 100 μg/mL
  Growth temperature: 37°C
  Growth strain: DH5alpha
  Copy number: Low Copy
Gene/Insert
  Gene/Insert name: DmXRN1-Q1346P-dsRNAres (alt name: pacman)
  Species: D. melanogaster (fly)
  Mutation: one silent mtuation compared to the sequence given by NCBI:NM_078684 variant A
  Entrez Gene: pcm (a.k.a. Dmel_CG3291, CG3291, DmXrn1, Dmel\CG3291, Pcm, XRN1, XRN1/pcm, Xrn1, Xrn1p)
  Cloning method: Unknown
Terms and licenses: Academic/Nonprofit Terms; Industry Terms: Not Available to Industry
Depositor comments: Plasmids from this collection were made available to the research community and donated after the lab closed. Please note that the sequence provided by the depositing laboratory may be theoretical/predicted or based on Sanger sequencing results. There may be discrepancies between sequencing results obtained by Addgene and the depositor sequence. If an Addgene verified sequence is not available, please contact before placing your order to request that our lab fully sequence the plasmid.
How to cite: pAc5.1A-DmXRN1-Q1346P-dsRNAres-V5His6_P was a gift from Elisa Izaurralde (Addgene plasmid # 147212 ; http://n2t.net/addgene:147212 ; RRID:Addgene_147212)
