[The description below was written by a language model from this plasmid's Addgene catalogue record and pLannotate feature annotations shown in this document.]
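Description:
pAc5.1A-DmXRN1-Q1346P-dsRNAres-V5His6_P is an insect-cell expression plasmid of about 10.2 kb carrying the Drosophila melanogaster 5'-to-3' exoribonuclease XRN1 (gene pcm, also called pacman). The catalogue lists the backbone as unknown, although the plasmid name and the annotated parts are consistent with a pAc5.1-type vector. The Drosophila actin 5C (Ac5) promoter, a strong constitutive promoter in fly cell lines, sits upstream of the insert region. A V5 epitope tag follows the insert, and an SV40 polyadenylation signal follows the tag. The name also indicates a C-terminal His6 tag, which the feature table does not annotate separately. The XRN1 coding sequence itself is not annotated either, but the gap between the promoter and the V5 tag corresponds to its expected position. The short hits to KA2, SV40 large T antigen and a tetracycline resistance fragment are most likely incidental matches or backbone remnants rather than functional elements. In bacteria the plasmid is maintained through a ColE1/pUC-type origin and selected with ampicillin via the bla gene and its promoter. The record lists it as low copy despite the origin annotation.

The name indicates a Q1346P substitution in XRN1 and a "dsRNAres" version of the open reading frame, meaning it was made resistant to a double-stranded RNA used for knockdown. The mutation field itself mentions only one silent change relative to the reference transcript. Such a construct is typically used in complementation experiments, where endogenous XRN1 is depleted by RNAi in Drosophila cells and the tagged mutant protein is re-expressed. The associated publication concerns the direct DCP1–XRN1 interaction that couples mRNA decapping to 5' exonucleolytic decay, but the record does not state the specific effect of Q1346P.
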