Features (pLannotate 1.2.2; 9 found; start..end, strand, type, name):
     56..2568    +  promoter       Ac5 promoter: Drosophila melanogaster actin 5C promoter
   7016..7033    -  CDS            KA2 (fragment): first 150 residues of the mouse kainate receptor subunit 2 mediates targeting to the neuronal soma (Shemesh et al., 2017)
   7496..7537    +  CDS            V5 tag: epitope tag from simian virus 5
   7637..7771    -  polyA_signal   SV40 poly(A) signal: SV40 polyadenylation signal
   7794..7878    -  CDS            large T antigen (fragment): large T antigen from SV40 (simian virus 40)
   7879..8349    +  CDS            TcR (fragment): tetracycline efflux protein; tet; confers resistance to tetracycline
   8393..8981    -  rep_origin     ori: high-copy-number ColE1/pMB1/pBR322/pUC origin of replication
   9152..10012   -  CDS            AmpR: β-lactamase; bla; confers resistance to ampicillin, carbenicillin, and related antibiotics
  10013..10117   -  promoter       AmpR promoter: bla
>Addgene plasmid #147212 | pAc5.1A-DmXRN1-Q1346P-dsRNAres-V5His6_P | depositor full sequence | sequence record 289659 | Full Sequence
CTTCAAGGAATTAATTCTATATTCTAAAAACACAAATGATACTTCTAAAAAAAATCATGAATGGCATCAA
CTCTGAATCAAATCTTTGCAGATGCACCTACTTCTCATTTCCACTGTCACATCATTTTTCCAGATCTCGC
TGCCTGTTATGTGGCCCACAAACCAAGACACGTTTTATGGCCATTAAAGCTGGCTGATCGTCGCCAAACA
CCAAATACATATCAATATGTACATTCGAGAAAGAAGCGATCAAAGAAGCGTCTTCGGGCGAGTAGGAGAA
TGCGGAGGAGAAGGAGAACGAGCTGATCTAGTATCTCTCCACAATCCAATGCCAACTGACCAACTGGCCA
TATTCGGAGCAATTTGAAGCCAATTTCCATCGCCTGGCGATCGCTCCATTCTTGGCTATATGTTTTTCAC
CGTTCCCGGGGCCATTTTCAAAGACTCGTCGGTAAGATAAGATTGTGTCACTCGCTGTCTCTCTTCATTT
GTCGAAGAATGCTGAGGAATTTCGCGATGACGTCGGCGAGTATTTTGAAGAATGAGAATAATTTGTATTT
ATACGAAAATCAGTTAGTGGAATTTTCTACAAAAACATGTTATCTATAGATAATTTTGTTGCAAAATATG
TTGACTATGACAAAGATTGTATGTATATACCTTTAATGTATTCTCATTTTCTTATGTATTTATAATGGCA
ATGATGATACTGATGATATTTTAAGATGATGCCAGACCACAGGCTGATTTCTGCGTCTTTTGCCGAACGC
AGTGCATGTGCGGTTGTTGTTTTTTGGAATAGTTTCAATTTTCGGACTGTCCGCTTTGATTTCAGTTTCT
TGGCTTATTCAAAAAGCAAAGTAAAGCCAAAAAAGCGAGATGGCAATACCAAATGCGGCAAAACGGTAGT
GGAAGGAAAGGGGTGCGGGGCAGCGGAAGGAAGGGTGGGGCGGGGCGTGGCGGGGTCTGTGGCTGGGCGC
GACGTCACCGACGTTGGAGCCACTCCTTTGACCATGTGTGCGTGTGTGTATTATTCGTGTCTCGCCACTC
GCCGGTTGTTTTTTTCTTTTTATCTCGCTCTCTCTAGCGCCATCTCGTACGCATGCTCAACGCACCGCAT
GTTGCCGTGTCCTTTATGCGTCATTTTGGCTCGAAATAGGCAATTATTTAAACAAAGATTAGTCAACGAA
AACGCTAAAATAAATAAGTCTACAATATGGTTACTTATTGCCATGTGTGTGCAGCCAACGATAGCAACAA
AAGCAACAACACAGTGGCTTTCCCTCTTTCACTTTTTGTTTGCAAGCGCGTGCGAGCAAGACGGCACGAC
CGGCAAACGCAATTACGCTGACAAAGAGCAGACGAAGTTTTGGCCGAAAAACATCAAGGCGCCTGATACG
AATGCATTTGCAATAACAATTGCGATATTTAATATTGTTTATGAAGCTGTTTGACTTCAAAACACACAAA
AAAAAAAATAAAACAAATTATTTGAAAGAGAATTAGGAATCGGACAGCTTATCGTTACGGGCTAACAGCA
CACCGAGACGAAATAGCTTACCTGACGTCACAGCCTCTGGAAGAACTGCCGCCAAGCAGAGAGAGAGAGA
AAAAGAGGGAGAGCAGCTTAGACCGCATGTGCTTGTGTGTGAGGCGTCTCTCTCTTCGTCTCCTGTTTGC
GCAAACGCATAGACTGCACTGAGAAAATCGATTACCTATTTTTTATGAATGAATATTTGCACTATTACTA
TTCAAAACTATTAAGATAGCAATCACATTCAATAGCCAAATACTATACCACCTGAGCGATGCAACGAAAT
GATCAATTTGAGCAAAAATGCTGCATATTTAGGACGGCATCATTATAGAAATGCTTCTTGCTGTGTACTT
TTCTCTCGTCTGGCAGCTGTTTCGCCGTTATTGTTAAAACCGGCTTAAGTTAGGTGTGTTTTCTACGACT
AGTGATGCCCCTACTAGAAGATGTGTGTTGCACAAATGTCCCTGAATAACCAATTTGAAGTGCAGATAGC
AGTAAACGTAAGCTAATATGAATATTATTTAACTGTAATGTTTTAATATCGCTGGACATTACTAATAAAC
CCACTATAAACACATGTACATATGTATGTTTTGGCATACAATGAGTAGTTGGGGAAAAAATGTGTAAAAG
CACCGTGACCATCACAGCATAAAGATAACCAGCTGAAGTATCGAATATGAGTAACCCCCAAATTGAATCA
CATGCCGCAACTGATAGGACCCATGGAAGTACACTCTTCATGGCGATATACAAGACACACACAAGCACGA
ACACCCAGTTGCGGAGGAAATTCTCCGTAAATGAAAACCCAATCGGCGAACAATTCATACCCATATATGG
TAAAAGTTTTGAACGCGACTTGAGAGCGGAGAGCATTGCGGCTGATAAGGTTTTAGCGCTAAGCGGGCTT
TATAAAACGGGCTGCGGGACCAGTTTTCATATCACTACCGTTTGAGTTCTTGTGCTGTGTGGATACTCCT
CCCGACACAAAGCCGCTCCATCAGCCAGCAGTCGTCTAATCCAGAGACCCCGGATCGGGGTACCTACTAG
TCCAGTGTGGTGGAATTCTGCAGATATCCAGCACAGTGGCGGCCGCCCAACATGGGTGTACCGAAATTTT
TCCGATATATATCGGAACGCTACCCCTGTCTGTCGGAGCTGGCCCGTGAACATTGTATTCCGGAATTTGA
TAACCTGTATCTGGATATGAATGGAATCGTGCATAATTGTAGCCACCCCGATGATAATAATATTCATTTC
CATCTTGAAGAAGAACAAATCTTTCAAGAGATATTTAATTATGTTGATAAACTTTTTTATCTAATTAAAC
CCCAACGGCTGTTTTTTCTGAGCGTAGATGGCGTCGCCCCGCGCGCGAAAATGAATCAACAACGATCGCG
CCGTTTTCGCACCGCCCGGGAAGCCGAACAACAAGAAGCGAAAGCCGCGCAACGCGGGGAACTGCGCGAA
CATGAACGGTTTGATAGTAATTGTATCACCCCCGGGACGGAGTTTATGGTCCGCCTCCAAGAAGGCCTCC
GAGCGTTCCTGAAGACCAAAATCAGCACCGACCCACTCTGGCAACGCTGTACGGTCATTCTGAGCGGACA
AGAAGCCCCGGGAGAAGGAGAACATAAAATTATGGATTATATCCGCTATATGAAAACCCAACCCGATTAC
GACCCGAACACGCGGCATTGTCTCTATGGATTGGATGCGGACTTGATAATCCTCGGACTGTGTACGCATG
AACTCCATTTTGTCGTCCTCCGAGAAGAAGTGAAATTTGGCCGAAATGTGAAACGGACGTCAGTCGAAGA
AACCCGATTTTTTCTCCTCCATCTCGGCCTCCTGCGCGAGTACCTCGAGCTGGAGTTCGACGCCCTGAGA
ACAGACGAGCACAAATTGGACATTGCGCAGCTTATCGACGACTGGGTGCTGATGGGCTTTTTGGTCGGCA
ACGACTTCATTCCCCACCTGCCGTGCCTGCACATTTCATCAAATGCACTGCCGCTGCTCTACCGCACCTA
CATCGGCATTTACCCGACCCTCGGCGGCAACATCAACGAGAACGGCAAGCTCAACCTGCGCCGCTTGCAG
ATTTTCATATCGGCCCTCACCGAGGTGGAGCTGGATCACTTCAAGGAGCACGCCGACGACTTGAAGTACA
TGAACAACAAATCAGAGGCGTTCGACATGGACGTCGGCGAGATCACCGAGTCTCAAAACCTCGACTCCGA
TCTCGGAGCCCTCATCAACAAGAGCATGCTGCTCTACGATGACGACAGCGAGGAGGACTGCTCCGACGAG
AACGCGGTTCTTCTGAAGGAGTTCCAGAACTACAAGCGAAACTTCTACCGCAACAAGTTCAAGCGTGATC
CGAATGATGAACTGATCGAGGAACTGTGCCACCACTACGTCAATGCGCTGCAGTGGGTGCTCGACTACTA
CTACCGTGGCGTGCAGTCCTGGGACTGGTACTATCCCTTCCACTACACTCCATTCATCAGCGACCTCAAG
AACATCGAGCAGGTGGAGATCGCCTTCCACATGGGCACGCCCTTTCTGCCATTCCAGCAGCTTCTGGCGG
TACTGCCGGCGGCCAGTGCAAAGCTTCTCCCTGTCGCCTACCACGACCTCATGCTGCTGCCGACCAGCCC
GCTGGCCGAGTTCTATCCACTGGAGTTCGAGAGCGACCTCAATGGCAAGAAACACGATTGGGAGGCGGTT
GTGCTGATACCCTTCATCGATGAGGGTCGGCTGCTGGCCGCTATGCTGCCATGCGAGGCTCAGCTGTCGC
TGGAGGAGCGCGAACGCAACCGACACGGTCCCATGTATGTGTACAAATACAGTACGGTGGCGCAGGGTCC
CATGCCAGCGTATCCACCGCTGAGGGCTCTTCCCGTGCTCTACTGCACGGAGGTGGCCAAGTGGTCGCAC
GAAATCGCAGTCAATCTGCCGTACAGCGTGTGCATCGAGCTACCAAATGCGGCGAGAACCGTTTTCTTCC
CGGGATTTCCCACCATGCAGCATCTGCCCTTCGATTTCGAGCTGCGCAACGACCGCGTCAAGGTGTTCGA
ACAGGTCAGTCGCAACCAGAACATTGTGCTAAAACCACGCAAGCGCCAGCTGGAGGACACACTGACGGCG
GTGGCCTCCCAGTACCTCGGGAAGGTGATCCACGTCGGCTGGCCGCATCTCGTCAAGGCGATAGTGGTGC
GCGTGGCCACGCGAGATCAGCGCGTCGACAGCGAGGGAATCACGCTAAACGATTCGCGGCGTTTCGACTC
GGAATGCAAGGCACTGCAGGAACACTTTATCAATCGTATGGGAATACAGTTTGCCAACTATGATGTGCTC
GTCTATGTGCGCACCTTTGCCGGCAATTCGACGGAGTTCCGCGACAAGGGGGCATTGATGGTGCGCGACT
CGTGGAGCAGCTCCGTCACCGGCTATCCAGCCCAGGGCGTGGTGGCCGATCTGACTGTGTGGGAAAGAAT
GCGCAAGAATTTCCTCAACGTGGAGCACTACTTCCCCGTTGGCAGCACGATCTTCTTGATCACGGATCCG
TATTACGGCAGCGAGGGAACTGTGCAGGACCCACGGCTGGCCTACACCAACGGCCGGATTCAAGTCAGCA
TCATGGTGCGACCGGAACCGAAAGTAAATGCGGCACGTCAGCTGCAGGAAGAGCGGGACCGGGACTATCT
GAGCACCTTCCAGGTCTGCAACTTGCTCCGAATCAGTGGCCGCACCCTGGGACGCCTAAGTGGCACCGTG
TGGGTGGTGCTCGGTCCGCGGCGTCAGAAGATGGAAAACGTGACCAAGCACAACATTGGCCTGCAGCTCA
AGTATCCGCGGCAGAACGAGGAGCGTGCCGGATACTGCTTCCGCACGAACAACCAGTGGTACTACTCCAG
CCTGGCCGTGGATCTGATGCGTAACTATTGCCAGCGTTACCCAGACGTTATCGACTTCTTTGGCGACTCC
AACGATCGCGCCGAGTTCGTATTCGAACAGGACGTGTTCCCCAATGCGGTTGGCCATCGCCGCGTCGAGG
AACTGGCCAACTGGGTGCGCCAGCAGCCGCACATGAAAGTGGAGCGCATCTCTTGCGGCTCCAAGACGGT
CTGCCGCGAGACCATCGAACTGCTGATAGCCGCCGTCGACGACCTGCGCTCACTGCCCGTCAAGCACGTT
AAACTGCAGGTGAAGCCGCACTTGCTCATCAAGCCCAATGTCACACTGCCAGATGTCTACCGATCAAAGC
GCCCGGTGCGTCTCTTCGATCGCGTCGTAATCGTACGCACCATTTACATGGTGCCCGTGGGCACTAAGGG
CACCGTGATTGGCATTCATCCCGTTACGGACCCCAACCCGGTCCGCCTGGAGTGCGTCCATGCTGTCGAC
ACGTTCTGCAAGGTGCTGTTCGACAGCCCCGTTCCGAACTGCAACAACATCCATGGCATCGCCGAAGACC
GAGTTTACAAGGTGCCCGAAATTGCCCTGGTGATCATCAAGACGGATGAGGAAGGAAAGAAGCAGAACGA
CTGCGAACTGCCGGTGAGGGATCCTCAGCCGAACCAGGCACAGGACGAGCCAGTCCGCGCGACCAGCAGT
CGCTATGTGACCGCCGCAGGGTCCACCTCGGTCCCGATCACGATGAAGACCCAAATTAGCGACGAATTCG
TCAAGACGCGTAGCGATCCGATAGCCCGTACGGATTCGTACAAGCCATCGTCGGAGCCAAAACCGGTGCC
GGTGCCGGAGCAGATTACCAACTGGCGGGAACGCGTCAGTACGCCAACAAACAAACCGCAGCCTGCGCCA
AATAATTGGCGCATAAATCGGTCTTCATCACGTCAACAGGGCGGTAGTATTTTTGTTGCTCCGCCCACAA
AAACTCCTGATGCAGCTGCAAGCACTGCTTCCACTGCATTCACCGCAGCCTCGTCCGCAACGCTGACTCC
TCTGGATCAGACCTTGGCGCTCATGTCGGTTTTGGGCGTGGGTGAGGACCAGAGCTCGCCGCCACTCCAG
GAGGCGGTGCAGCAGCAACGTCCGCCACTACTTCAACAGCAAAGAGCTCCGTTTCCCGGACAAATGCCCA
ATCTACCCAAGCCACCGCTCTTCTGGCCGCAAGAGGCGCAGAAGCAGGAGGCGCTGCAGCAGGAGGCGCA
GCAGCAGGAGGCGCAGAAGAAGCAGCAGCAGGCGCATGCGCAAATGGAGCCTGAACGTATCAATAGCCAG
CATTTCTACAGAAGCGGCCAGACAGGAGCGGCGTTGAATCAGCCGCCATTGGGTGCTCCATCAAAAAGGC
AGTGGCATGAGTGGGTGCACCCGCGCATGCAGCACGCCAACGCATTCCACGCTGGCGTCAACAATGGATA
TCAGATGCGTCCCAAAAAGAATATAGCTGCGCAGAGCACCTTTAACAACAACGTGCACATGCACCTCCAG
CAACCATATTACCCGAATCAGCAGCAGCAGCAGCAGCAGCAGCAGCCACTCCAGCTGACGGAGATCAACA
ATGCGCCACCGCGATACTCAACGATCCAAGATTTTGTGCCCATACAGGCGTACCGTCCCAAGAAATTAAA
TCGCGTCCAACCAGCCGGTCGTCAGGACGTCGATGCCACCAAGAATCCTAGTCGTTCGCCTGTGTTGCAG
CAACCGACGAACGAGACTATAGACACAAAGGCCAGTTCTAGTCTTCCGGTACAATCAGCAGGCGAACAGG
TGATTGGACTGATGCAAACGCTTGAAATTAAGCCGGCTGCGTCGCAGTCCGAATCTGATGGGGTCTCAAC
AGGCAGTGCGAACGCGCCCACAGCAACGACATCATCCCAGGCGGTCAACCGAAGGAAGCATCGAGTGCCT
CGCATCGGAGCCAAGTTCGACTTGGAATACATACTGCCCGACTCCCCGCATCCAACTTCTAGAGGGCCCT
TCGAAGGTAAGCCTATCCCTAACCCTCTCCTCGGTCTCGATTCTACGCGTACCGGTCATCATCACCATCA
CCATTGAGTTTAAACCCGCTGATCAGCCTCGACTGTGCCTTCTAAGGCCTGAGCTCGCTGATCAGCCTCG
ATCGAGGATCCAGACATGATAAGATACATTGATGAGTTTGGACAAACCACAACTAGAATGCAGTGAAAAA
AATGCTTTATTTGTGAAATTTGTGATGCTATTGCTTTATTTGTAACCATTATAAGCTGCAATAAACAAGT
TAACAACAACAATTGCATTCATTTTATGTTTCAGGTTCAGGGGGAGGTGTGGGAGGTTTTTTAAAGCAAG
TAAAACCTCTACAAATGTGGTATGGCTGATTATGATCAGTCGACCGATGCCCTTGAGAGCCTTCAACCCA
GTCAGCTCCTTCCGGTGGGCGCGGGGCATGACTATCGTCGCCGCACTTATGACTGTCTTCTTTATCATGC
AACTCGTAGGACAGGTGCCGGCAGCGCTCTGGGTCATTTTCGGCGAGGACCGCTTTCGCTGGAGCGCGAC
GATGATCGGCCTGTCGCTTGCGGTATTCGGAATCTTGCACGCCCTCGCTCAAGCCTTCGTCACTGGTCCC
GCCACCAAACGTTTCGGCGAGAAGCAGGCCATTATCGCCGGCATGGCGGCCGACGCGCTGGGCTACGTCT
TGCTGGCGTTCGCGACGCGAGGCTGGATGGCCTTCCCCATTATGATTCTTCTCGCTTCCGGCGGCATCGG
GATGCCCGCGTTGCAGGCCATGCTGTCCAGGCAGGTAGATGACGACCATCAGGGACAGCTTCAAGGATCG
CTCGCGGCTCTTACCAGCCAGCAAAAGGCCAGGAACCGTAAAAAGGCCGCGTTGCTGGCGTTTTTCCATA
GGCTCCGCCCCCCTGACGAGCATCACAAAAATCGACGCTCAAGTCAGAGGTGGCGAAACCCGACAGGACT
ATAAAGATACCAGGCGTTTCCCCCTGGAAGCTCCCTCGTGCGCTCTCCTGTTCCGACCCTGCCGCTTACC
GGATACCTGTCCGCCTTTCTCCCTTCGGGAAGCGTGGCGCTTTCTCAATGCTCACGCTGTAGGTATCTCA
GTTCGGTGTAGGTCGTTCGCTCCAAGCTGGGCTGTGTGCACGAACCCCCCGTTCAGCCCGACCGCTGCGC
CTTATCCGGTAACTATCGTCTTGAGTCCAACCCGGTAAGACACGACTTATCGCCACTGGCAGCAGCCACT
GGTAACAGGATTAGCAGAGCGAGGTATGTAGGCGGTGCTACAGAGTTCTTGAAGTGGTGGCCTAACTACG
GCTACACTAGAAGGACAGTATTTGGTATCTGCGCTCTGCTGAAGCCAGTTACCTTCGGAAAAAGAGTTGG
TAGCTCTTGATCCGGCAAACAAACCACCGCTGGTAGCGGTGGTTTTTTTGTTTGCAAGCAGCAGATTACG
CGCAGAAAAAAAGGATCTCAAGAAGATCCTTTGATCTTTTCTACGGGGTCTGACGCTCAGTGGAACGAAA
ACTCACGTTAAGGGATTTTGGTCATGAGATTATCAAAAAGGATCTTCACCTAGATCCTTTTAAATTAAAA
ATGAAGTTTTAAATCAATCTAAAGTATATATGAGTAAACTTGGTCTGACAGTTACCAATGCTTAATCAGT
GAGGCACCTATCTCAGCGATCTGTCTATTTCGTTCATCCATAGTTGCCTGACTCCCCGTCGTGTAGATAA
CTACGATACGGGAGGGCTTACCATCTGGCCCCAGTGCTGCAATGATACCGCGAGACCCACGCTCACCGGC
TCCAGATTTATCAGCAATAAACCAGCCAGCCGGAAGGGCCGAGCGCAGAAGTGGTCCTGCAACTTTATCC
GCCTCCATCCAGTCTATTAATTGTTGCCGGGAAGCTAGAGTAAGTAGTTCGCCAGTTAATAGTTTGCGCA
ACGTTGTTGCCATTGCTGCAGGCATCGTGGTGTCACGCTCGTCGTTTGGTATGGCTTCATTCAGCTCCGG
TTCCCAACGATCAAGGCGAGTTACATGATCCCCCATGTTGTGCAAAAAAGCGGTTAGCTCCTTCGGTCCT
CCGATCGTTGTCAGAAGTAAGTTGGCCGCAGTGTTATCACTCATGGTTATGGCAGCACTGCATAATTCTC
TTACTGTCATGCCATCCGTAAGATGCTTTTCTGTGACTGGTGAGTACTCAACCAAGTCATTCTGAGAATA
GTGTATGCGGCGACCGAGTTGCTCTTGCCCGGCGTCAACACGGGATAATACCGCGCCACATAGCAGAACT
TTAAAAGTGCTCATCATTGGAAAACGTTCTTCGGGGCGAAAACTCTCAAGGATCTTACCGCTGTTGAGAT
CCAGTTCGATGTAACCCACTCGTGCACCCAACTGATCTTCAGCATCTTTTACTTTCACCAGCGTTTCTGG
GTGAGCAAAAACAGGAAGGCAAAATGCCGCAAAAAAGGGAATAAGGGCGACACGGAAATGTTGAATACTC
ATACTCTTCCTTTTTCAATATTATTGAAGCATTTATCAGGGTTATTGTCTCATGAGCGGATACATATTTG
AATGTATTTAGAAAAATAAACAAATAGGGGTTCCGCGCACATTTCCCCGAAAAGTGCCACCTGACGTCTA
AGAAACCATTATTATCATGACATTAACCTATAAAAATAGGCGTATCACGAGGCCCTTTCGT
